>Addgene plasmid #165976 | pATP416-­ptetO7-­pphlO6-­crtYBI | addgene full sequence | sequence record 328850 | Addgene NGS Result
TCGCGCGTTTCGGTGATGACGGTGAAAACCTCTGACACATGCAGCTCCCGGAGACGGTCACAGCTTGTCT
GTAAGCGGATGCCGGGAGCAGACAAGCCCGTCAGGGCGCGTCAGCGGGTGTTGGCGGGTGTCGGGGCTGG
CTTAACTATGCGGCATCAGAGCAGATTGTACTGAGAGTGCACCATACCACCTTTTCAATTCATCATTTTT
TTTTTATTCTTTTTTTTGATTTCGGTTTCCTTGAAATTTTTTTGATTCGGTAATCTCCGAACAGAAGGAA
GAACGAAGGAAGGAGCACAGACTTAGATTGGTATATATACGCATATGTAGTGTTGAAGAAACATGAAATT
GCCCAGTATTCTTAACCCAACTGCACAGAACAAAAACCTGCAGGAAACGAAGATAAATCATGTCGAAAGC
TACATATAAGGAACGTGCTGCTACTCATCCTAGTCCTGTTGCTGCCAAGCTATTTAATATCATGCACGAA
AAGCAAACAAACTTGTGTGCTTCATTGGATGTTCGTACCACCAAGGAATTACTGGAGTTAGTTGAAGCAT
TAGGTCCCAAAATTTGTTTACTAAAAACACATGTGGATATCTTGACTGATTTTTCCATGGAGGGCACAGT
TAAGCCGCTAAAGGCATTATCCGCCAAGTACAATTTTTTACTCTTCGAAGACAGAAAATTTGCTGACATT
GGTAATACAGTCAAATTGCAGTACTCTGCGGGTGTATACAGAATAGCAGAATGGGCAGACATTACGAATG
CACACGGTGTGGTGGGCCCAGGTATTGTTAGCGGTTTGAAGCAGGCGGCAGAAGAAGTAACAAAGGAACC
TAGAGGCCTTTTGATGTTAGCAGAATTGTCATGCAAGGGCTCCCTATCTACTGGAGAATATACTAAGGGT
ACTGTTGACATTGCGAAGAGCGACAAAGATTTTGTTATCGGCTTTATTGCTCAAAGAGACATGGGTGGAA
GAGATGAAGGTTACGATTGGTTGATTATGACACCCGGTGTGGGTTTAGATGACAAGGGAGACGCATTGGG
TCAACAGTATAGAACCGTGGATGATGTGGTCTCTACAGGATCTGACATTATTATTGTTGGAAGAGGACTA
TTTGCAAAGGGAAGGGATGCTAAGGTAGAGGGTGAACGTTACAGAAAAGCAGGCTGGGAAGCATATTTGA
GAAGATGCGGCCAGCAAAACTAAAAAACTGTATTATAAGTAAATGCATGTATACTAAACTCACAAATTAG
AGCTTCAATTTAATTATATCAGTTATTACCCTATGCGGTGTGAAATACCGCACAGATGCGTAAGGAGAAA
ATACCGCATCAGGAAATTGTAAGCGTTAATATTTTGTTAAAATTCGCGTTAAATTTTTGTTAAATCAGCT
CATTTTTTAACCAATAGGCCGAAATCGGCAAAATCCCTTATAAATCAAAAGAATAGACCGAGATAGGGT
[37 nt withheld, positions 1470-1506]
AAAGAACGTGGACTCCAACGTCAAAGG
[49 nt withheld, positions 1534-1582]
T
[91 nt withheld, positions 1584-1674]
G
[124 nt withheld, positions 1676-1799]
CCATTCGCCATTCAGGCTGCGCAACTGTTGGGAAGGGCGATCGGTGCGGGCCTCTTCGCTATTACGCCAG
CTGGCGAAAGGGGGATGTGCTGCAAGGCGATTAAGTTGGGTAACGCCAGGGTTTTCCCAGTCACGACGTT
GTAAAACGACGGCCAGTGAGCGCGCGTAATACGACTCACTATAGGGCGAATTGGGTACCGGGCCCCCCCT
CGAGGTCGACGGTATCGATAAGCTTGATATCGAATTCCTGCAGCCCGGGGGATCCACTAGTGGTACCGGG
CCCCCCCTCGAGTTGTCCTCTGAGGACATAAAATACACACCGAGATTCATCAACTCATTGCTGGAGTTAG
CATATCTACAATTGGGTGAAATGGGGAGCGATTTGCAGGCATTTGCTCGGCATGCCGGTAGAGGTGTGGT
CAATAAGAGCGACCTCATGCTATACCTGAGAAAGCAACCTGACCTACAGGAAAGAGTTACTCAAGAATAA
GAATTTTCGTTTTAAAACCTAAGAGTCACTTTAAAATTTGTATACACTTATTTTTTTTATAACTTATTTA
ATAATAAAAATCATAAATCATAAGAAATTCGCGGCCGGCCTTACTGCCCTTCCCATCCGCTCATGACCAC
ACTCAAGACTTTCCGTACTCTCCTCCATCCGGCAACTGTCCTTCTCTCTCCGACGTCTCCTTTCCAAACG
ACTTTGATCTCTCGGCCGATCAGTAGGTAGCTCGCGCAAGCCGCTCGCATTCCCGCTTGAACCTCGGTAG
GAAGTCGGTCAATTCCCTTATAAGAATGTTTGGCAAGATCCTCTGCGTAGGCGACTAATGGAAGCGAGTA
CGTCTTCCATTCGAACCGGAAGCTTTCTGAGGCGTTTGAAGATGGTAATGTGGACGAAGGAGATAGACTG
AGGAGTTTGTCGAAATCTTGAGGCCGAGGTTCCGTCCAATCAGTCGGGATCGCAAGCTTTGATTCATCCC
GAAGACCAAAGAATGAGAGTGGTAGGTAAAATCTCCCTTCTGTTGCGTCCCCTTTAATGTCCCTAGCAAT
GTTCACCAACTGAAGGGCAGTTCCCATCTCTCGGCTTGCCACTAACACAGCTTCTCTTTCTTCTATGGTG
GCAGGGACCTGACTTGGTGCACTTGCCCAAGAGACATAGACCAATAGCTCGGCGACTGAGCCTGCTACAC
ATAGACCATAGTCCAGCAAGTCAGCTGTGGTCTCGATAGGCGTCTTCCGAGCCTGGACTGCCTCTGTCGA
TAAAGGAAAGATAAGATCAGTGGTGTATCCTCTAAGGAGTTCGTCGAGTGGGTATCGAGGGATCAGCCCT
TGCAACTTAGCGAGCAACCTGAAGGCGAAATGGTATTGAACGGGAACCCTTTCGGTAAGGAATTGAACGA
GCTCGGCAGGCGAGAGCGAAGGAGGAGGCGGGAGGGGATACATTCCCGTGGGTCGGGAAGGGTGCGAAGG
AGGAAGTAAAGGCGAAGAAAGGATCTTGTCAGGTTGCGAAGGGTGTAGCGGGGGCCCAAATAGTAGGGTA
AGAAAATCGGAGACCATGTCAATTGTGGCATGCGGGTTGGAAGATACTTCAGGAGAGTCGATAAGATCAT
CAGTCACCCGGCAGAATGCGTATAGTCCAACCAGCCTCTCCCTAACTTCGCTAGGAAATCCAGCCGAGGC
AACAAAAAAGCTCCGGCTCTTTTCCTCCAACAACTTGACTGCCAGTTCCAAGTCACGTTTTGGCTGAGAA
GAGTATGGTCGGCTGCTAAAAAACAGGGAGAGCACAGGCGGTGTAATGAGGGGAAATGAAGATGGCATCT
TTTTGTTGCCATAAATAGTTCGACCGTGTAGCAGGTATAGGGCCTGAGTATGATCGCAGGCAGACAGACC
CAGAACAATCATTAGATTCGTCAGTAAGAAGAACATAGCTTCCTCAATGGGTAGTACACCTCCAAGCCTC
CACCCTACAATCTTCTCATCGTTGATCGACCAAGAGTCTTGACCGACAGCAACATAATCTACCCAAATCA
GATACACCGTCGGGATCATGATTGCTGCAATAGTTGACTTTGCTCGGCCACTTTTCCAATCGAAAGCATA
TTCGCCTGATAATGCTGCCAAGAGCATGGTAGGTGGGGTGATGAGTAAGGAGAGTGCCCGCATGTAGAAG
TAGTGATCTGTCACGAGCGGGTCGGGCGATGGGCTGGGGTGAGCGGTAAATAGGTAGATAATGGGCAGAG
GGATGAGCGCCTTGAGCGCGAGAGAAAGGGCGGACGATCTAGTCTTGGGAAGCGCGAGAGATGGGAGAAG
GTGCCTAGTTGCCAAGACGTAGACCAAGCCGGTGATTACGGTTTGAATGACAAAGAAAGCGTACTCTTCA
TATGGAACATCTAGAAACGTTCCAAACACGCCTTGGCCACTCTCCGCTGATGGATATGTCCATGCGCCAT
TTCTGATGATCCATGAGTCCCATGGTGTGGTTGCACTAAACGCAATAAATACGAGGATCGATATTTTGTA
GATGTCAAATTTTGTCAAAATCGGGGAAGTGAGCAGACCGAGAAGACCAAGAATTGGGAGAGTATAGATC
AGATGGATCTGGTAATATGCGAGAGCCGTCATCCTAGGTATAGTTTTTTCTCCTTGACGTTAAAGTATAG
AGGTATATTAACAATTTTTTGTTGATACTTTTATTACATTTGAATAAGAAGTAATACAAACCGAAAATGT
TGAAAGTATTAGTTAAAGTGGTTATGCAGTTTTTGCATTTATATATCTGTTAATAGATCAAAAATCATCG
CTTCGCTGATTAATTACCCCAGAAATAAGGCTAAAAAACTAATCGCATTATCATCCACATACGTTCTCTA
TCACTGATAGGGAGTAAACTCGACATACGTTCTCTATCACTGATAGGGATAAACTCGACATACGTTCTCT
ATCACTGATAGGGAGTAAACTCGACATACGTTCTCTATCACTGATAGGGAGTAAACTCGACATACGTTCT
CTATCACTGATAGGGAGTAAACTCGACATCGTTCTCTATCACTGATAGGGAGTAAACTCGACATACGTTC
TCTATCACTGATAGGGAGTAAACTCGAGGGGGGGCCCGGTACCCAATTCGCCCTATAGTGAGTCGGGATC
CGCTGGCGTAATAGCGCTTAAGGAATAAAAAACACGCTTTTTCAGTTCGAGTTTATCATTATCAATACTG
CCATTTCAAAGAATACGTAAATAATTAATAGTAGTGATTTTCCTAACTTTATTTAGTCAAAAAATTAGCC
TTTTAATTCTGCTGTAACCCGTACATGCCCAAAATAGGGGGCGGGTTACACAGAATATATAACATCGTAG
GTGTCTGGGTGAACAGTTTATTCCTGGCATCCACTAAATATAATGGAGCCCGCTTTTTAAGCTGGCATCC
AGAAAAAAAAAGAATCCCAGCACCAAAATATTGTTTTCTTCACCAACCATCAGTTCATAGGTCCATTCTC
TTAGCGCAACTACAGAGAACAGGGGCACAAACAGGCAAAAAACGGGCACAACCTCAATGGAGTGATGCAA
CCTGCCTGGAGTAAATGATGACACAAGGCAATTGACCCACGCATGTATCTATCTCATTTTCTTACACCTT
CTATTACCTTCTGCTCTCTCTGATTTGGAAAAAGCTGAAAAAAAAGGTTGAAACCAGTTCCCTGAAATTA
TTCCCCTACTTGACTAATAAGTATATAAAGACGGTAGGTATTGATTGTAATTCTGTAAATCTATTTCTTA
AACTTCTTAAATTCTACTTTTATAGTTAGTCTTTTTTTTAGTTTTAAAACACCAAGAACTTAGTTTCGAA
TAAACACACATAAACAAACAAAACGCGTATGGGAAAAGAACAAGATCAGGATAAACCCACAGCTATCATC
GTGGGATGTGGTATCGGTGGAATCGCCACTGCCGCTCGTCTTGCTAAAGAAGGTTTCCAGGTCACGGTGT
TCGAGAAGAACGACTACTCCGGAGGTCGATGCTCTTTAATCGAGCGAGATGGTTATCGATTCGATCAGGG
GCCCAGTTTGCTGCTCTTGCCAGATCTCTTCAAGCAGACATTCGAAGATTTGGGAGAGAAGATGGAAGAT
TGGGTCGATCTCATCAAGTGTGAACCCAACTATGTTTGCCACTTCCACGATGAAGAGACTTTCACTCTTT
CAACCGACATGGCGTTGCTCAAGCGGGAAGTCGAGCGTTTTGAAGGCAAAGATGGATTTGATCGGTTCTT
GTCGTTTATCCAAGAAGCCCACAGACATTACGAGCTTGCTGTCGTTCACGTCCTGCAGAAGAACTTCCCT
GGCTTCGCAGCATTCTTACGGCTACAGTTCATTGGCCAAATCCTGGCTCTTCACCCCTTCGAGTCTATCT
GGACAAGAGTTTGTCGATATTTCAAGACCGACAGATTACGAAGAGTCTTCTCGTTTGCAGTGATGTACAT
GGGTCAAAGCCCATACAGTGCGCCCGGAACATATTCCTTGCTCCAATACACCGAATTGACCGAGGGCATC
TGGTATCCGAGAGGAGGCTTTTGGCAGGTTCCTAATACTCTTCTTCAGATCGTCAAGCGCAACAATCCCT
CAGCCAAGTTCAATTTCAACGCTCCAGTTTCCCAGGTTCTTCTCTCTCCTGCCAAGGACCGAGCGACTGG
TGTTCGACTTGAATCCGGCGAGGAACATCACGCCGATGTTGTGATTGTCAATGCTGACCTCGTTTACGCC
TCCGAGCACTTGATTCCTGACGATGCCAGAAACAAGATTGGCCAACTGGGTGAAGTCAAGAGAAGTTGGT
GGGCTGACTTAGTTGGTGGAAAGAAGCTCAAGGGAAGTTGCAGTAGTTTGAGCTTCTACTGGAGCATGGA
CCGAATCGTGGACGGTCTGGGCGGACACAATATCTTCTTGGCCGAGGACTTCAAGGGATCATTCGACACA
ATCTTCGAGGAGTTGGGTCTCCCAGCCGATCCTTCCTTTTACGTGAACGTTCCCTCGCGAATCGATCCTT
CTGCCGCTCCCGAAGGCAAAGATGCTATCGTCATTCTTGTGCCGTGTGGCCATATCGACGCTTCGAACCC
TCAAGATTACAACAAGCTTGTTGCTCGGGCAAGGAAGTTTGTGATCCAAACGCTTTCCGCCAAGCTTGGA
CTTCCCGACTTTGAAAAAATGATTGTGGCAGAGAAGGTTCACGATGCTCCCTCTTGGGAGAAAGAATTCA
ACCTCAAGGACGGAAGCATCTTGGGACTGGCTCACAACTTTATGCAAGTTCTTGGTTTCAGGCCGAGCAC
CAGACATCCCAAGTATGACAAGTTGTTCTTTGTCGGGGCTTCGACTCATCCCGGAACTGGGGTTCCCATC
GTCTTGGCTGGAGCCAAGTTAACTGCCAACCAAGTTCTCGAATCCTTTGACCGATCCCCAGCTCCAGATC
CCAATATGTCACTCTCCGTACCATATGGAAAACCTCTCAAATCAAATGGAACGGGTATCGATTCTCAGGT
CCAGCTGAAGTTCATGGATTTGGAGAGATGGGTATACCTTTTGGTATTGTTGATTGGGGCCGTGATCGCT
CGATCCGTTGGTGTTCTTGCTTTCTGAGCGGCCGCGTGAATTTACTTTAAATCTTGCATTTAAATAAATT
TTCTTTTTATAGCTTTATGACTTAGTTTCAATTTATATACTATTTTAATGACATTTTCGATTCATTGATT
GAAAGCTTTGTGTTTTTTCTTGATGCGCTATTGCATTGTTCTTGTCTTTTTCGCCACATGTAATATCTGT
AGTAGATACCTGATACATTGTGGATGCTGAGTGAAATTTTAGTTAATAATGGAGGCGCTCTTAATAATTT
TGGGGATATTGGCTTTTTTTTTTAAAGTTTACAAATGAATTTTTTCCGCCAGGATTTAATTAACGCTATT
ACGCCAGCGGATCCATGATACGAAACGTACCGTATCGTTAAGGTGAATGATACGAAACGTACCGTATCGT
TAAGGTCAATGATACGAAACGTACCGTATCGTTAAGGTCAATGATACGAAACGTACCGTATCGTTAAGGT
GTATGATACGAAACGTACCGTATCGTTAAGGTAGATGATACGAAACGTACCGTATCGTTAAGGTGGCGTT
GTGATCCGGATGATAATGCGATTAGTTTTTTAGCCTTATTTCTGGGGTAATTAATCAGCGAAGCGATGAT
TTTTGATCTATTAACAGATATATAAATGCAAAAACTGCATAACCACTTTAACTAATACTTTCAACATTTT
CGGTTTGTATTACTTCTTATTCAAATGTAATAAAAGTATCAACAAAAAATTGTTAATATACCTCTATACT
TTAACGTCAAGGAGAAAAAACTATAGCTAGC
[1005 nt withheld, positions 8201-9205]
TGACCCGGGGGCGCGCCGAAATAAATTGAATTGAATTGAAATCGATAGATCAATTTTTTTCTTTTCTCTT
TCCCCATCCTTTACGCTAAAATAATAGTTTATTTTATTTTTTGAATATTTTTTATTTATATACGTATATA
TAGACTATTATTTATCTTTTAATGATTATTAAGATTTTTATTAAAAAAAAATTCGCTCCTCTTTTAATGC
CTTTATGCAGTTTTTTTTTCCCATTCGATATTTCTATGTTCGGGTTCAGCGTATTTTAAGTTTAATAACT
CGAAAATTCTGCGTTCGTTAAAGCTGAGCTCACTAGTTCTAGAGCGGCCGCCACCGCGGTGGAGCTCCAG
CTTTTGTTCCCTTTAGTGAGGGTTAATTGCGCGCTTGGCGTAATCATGGTCATAGCTGTTTCCTGTGTGA
AATTGTTATCCGCTCACAATTCCACACAACATACGAGCCGGAAGCATAAAGTGTAAAGCCTGGGGTGCCT
AATGAGTGAGCTAACTCACATTAATTGCGTTGCGCTCACTGCCCGCTTTCCAGTCGGGAAACCTGTCGTG
CCAGCTGCATTAATGAATCGGCCAACGCGCGGGGAGAGGCGGTTTGCGTATTGGGCGCTCTTCCGCTTCC
TCGCTCACTGACTCGCTGCGCTCGGTCGTTCGGCTGCGGCGAGCGGTATCAGCTCACTCAAAGGCGGTAA
TACGGTTATCCACAGAATCAGGGGATAACGCAGGAAAGAACATGTGAGCAAAAGGCCAGCAAAAGGCCAG
GAACCGTAAAAAGGCCGCGTTGCTGGCGTTTTTCCATAGGCTCCGCCCCCCTGACGAGCATCACAAAAAT
CGACGCTCAAGTCAGAGGTGGCGAAACCCGACAGGACTATAAAGATACCAGGCGTTTCCCCCTGGAAGCT
CCCTCGTGCGCTCTCCTGTTCCGACCCTGCCGCTTACCGGATACCTGTCCGCCTTTCTCCCTTCGGGAAG
CGTGGCGCTTTCTCATAGCTCACGCTGTAGGTATCTCAGTTCGGTGTAGGTCGTTCGCTCCAAGCTGGGC
TGTGTGCACGAACCCCCCGTTCAGCCCGACCGCTGCGCCTTATCCGGTAACTATCGTCTTGAGTCCAACC
CGGTAAGACACGACTTATCGCCACTGGCAGCAGCCACTGGTAACAGGATTAGCAGAGCGAGGTATGTAGG
CGGTGCTACAGAGTTCTTGAAGTGGTGGCCTAACTACGGCTACACTAGAAGAACAGTATTTGGTATCTGC
GCTCTGCTGAAGCCAGTTACCTTCGGAAAAAGAGTTGGTAGCTCTTGATCCGGCAAACAAACCACCGCTG
GTAGCGGTGGTTTTTTTGTTTGCAAGCAGCAGATTACGCGCAGAAAAAAAGGATCTCAAGAAGATCCTTT
GATCTTTTCTACGGGGTCTGACGCTCAGTGGAACGAAAACTCACGTTAAGGGATTTTGGTCATGAGATTA
TCAAAAAGGATCTTCACCTAGATCCTTTTAAATTAAAAATGAAGTTTTAAATCAATCTAAAGTATATATG
AGTAAACTTGGTCTGACAGTTACCAATGCTTAATCAGTGAGGCACCTATCTCAGCGATCTGTCTATTTCG
TTCATCCATAGTTGCCTGACTCCCCGTCGTGTAGATAACTACGATACGGGAGGGCTTACCATCTGGCCCC
AGTGCTGCAATGATACCGCGAGACCCACGCTCACCGGCTCCAGATTTATCAGCAATAAACCAGCCAGCCG
GAAGGGCCGAGCGCAGAAGTGGTCCTGCAACTTTATCCGCCTCCATCCAGTCTATTAATTGTTGCCGGGA
AGCTAGAGTAAGTAGTTCGCCAGTTAATAGTTTGCGCAACGTTGTTGCCATTGCTACAGGCATCGTGGTG
TCACGCTCGTCGTTTGGTATGGCTTCATTCAGCTCCGGTTCCCAACGATCAAGGCGAGTTACATGATCCC
CCATGTTGTGCAAAAAAGCGGTTAGCTCCTTCGGTCCTCCGATCGTTGTCAGAAGTAAGTTGGCCGCAGT
GTTATCACTCATGGTTATGGCAGCACTGCATAATTCTCTTACTGTCATGCCATCCGTAAGATGCTTTTCT
GTGACTGGTGAGTACTCAACCAAGTCATTCTGAGAATAGTGTATGCGGCGACCGAGTTGCTCTTGCCCGG
CGTCAATACGGGATAATACCGCGCCACATAGCAGAACTTTAAAAGTGCTCATCATTGGAAAACGTTCTTC
GGGGCGAAAACTCTCAAGGATCTTACCGCTGTTGAGATCCAGTTCGATGTAACCCACTCGTGCACCCAAC
TGATCTTCAGCATCTTTTACTTTCACCAGCGTTTCTGGGTGAGCAAAAACAGGAAGGCAAAATGCCGCAA
AAAAGGGAATAAGGGCGACACGGAAATGTTGAATACTCATACTCTTCCTTTTTCAATATTATTGAAGCAT
TTATCAGGGTTATTGTCTCATGAGCGGATACATATTTGAATGTATTTAGAAAAATAAACAAATAGGGGTT
CCGCGCACATTTCCCCGAAAAGTGCCACCTGGGTCCTTTTCATCACGTGCTATAAAAATAATTATAATTT
AAATTTTTTAATATAAATATATAAATTAAAAATAGAAAGTAAAAAAAGAAATTAAAGAAAAAATAGTTTT
TGTTTTCCGAAGATGTAAAAGACTCTAGGGGGATCGCCAACAAATACTACCTTTTATCTTGCTCTTCCTG
CTCTCAGGTATTAATGCCGAATTGTTTCATCTTGTCTGTGTAGAAGACCACACACGAAAATCCTGTGATT
TTACATTTTACTTATCGTTAATCGAATGTATATCTATTTAATCTGCTTTTCTTGTCTAATAAATATATAT
GTAAAGTACGCTTTTTGTTGAAATTTTTTAAACCTTTGTTTATTTTTTTTTCTTCATTCCGTAACTCTTC
TACCTTCTTTATTTACTTTCTAAAATCCAAATACAAAACATAAAAATAAATAAACACAGAGTAAATTCCC
AAATTATTCCATCATTAAAAGATACGAGGCGCGTGTAAGTTACAGGCAAGCGATCCGTCTAAGAAACCAT
TATTATCATGACATTAACCTATAAAAATAGGCGTATCACGAGGCCCTTTCGTC
Features (pLannotate 1.2.2; 30 found; start..end, strand, type, name):
    137..186     +  misc_feature   bom (fragment): basis of mobility region from pBR322
    194..409     +  promoter       URA3 promoter: S. cerevisiae URA3
    410..1213    +  CDS            URA3: orotidine-5'-phosphate decarboxylase, required for uracil biosynthesis; S. cerevisiae URA3; yeast auxotrophic marker, counterselectable with 5-fluoroorotic acid (5-FOA)
   1292..1343    +  misc_feature   bom (fragment): basis of mobility region from pBR322
   1371..1799    -  rep_origin     f1 ori (sequence partly withheld): f1 bacteriophage origin of replication; arrow indicates direction of (+) strand synthesis
   1803..1958    -  CDS            lacZα (fragment): LacZα fragment of β-galactosidase; lacZ fragment
   1966..1984    +  promoter       T7 promoter: promoter for bacteriophage T7 RNA polymerase
   1993..2070    -  misc_feature   MCS (fragment): pBluescript multiple cloning site
   2071..2091    -  misc_feature   MCS (fragment): pBluescript multiple cloning site
   2204..2391    -  terminator     ADH1 terminator: S. cerevisiae ADH1; transcription terminator for the S. cerevisiae alcohol dehydrogenase 1 (ADH1) gene
   2403..4421    -  CDS            crtYB: LCPS_PHARH - Also known as pbs. Experimental evidence at transcript level: Swiss-Prot protein existence level 2. Bifunctional enzyme that catalyzes the reactions from geranylgeranyl diphosphate to phytoene (phytoene synthase) and lycopene to beta-carotene via the intermediate gamma-carotene (lycopene cyclase). The cyclase preferentially catalyzes the symmetric cyclization of both ends of the substrate to produce dicyclic carotenoids. Beta-carotene is further processed to the acidic carotenoid astaxanthin. From Phaffia rhodozyma (Yeast) (Xanthophyllomyces dendrorhous).
   4439..4655    -  promoter       GAL1 promoter (fragment): S. cerevisiae GAL1; inducible promoter, regulated by Gal4
   4656..4904    -  promoter       tight TRE promoter (fragment): Tet-responsive promoter PTight, consisting of seven tet operator sequences followed by the minimal CMV promoter
   4902..4922    +  misc_feature   MCS (fragment): pBluescript multiple cloning site
   5005..5671    +  promoter       GAP promoter: S. cerevisiae TDH3; promoter for glyceraldehyde-3-phosphate dehydrogenase
   5708..7231    +  CDS            al-1 (fragment): CRTI_NEUCR - Experimental evidence at protein level: Swiss-Prot protein existence level 1. Phytoene desaturase involved in the carotenoid biosynthesis pathway. Converts phytoene into 3,4-didehydrolycopene via the intermediary of phytofluene, zeta-carotene, neurosporene and lycopene, by introducing up to five double bonds into phytoene. From Neurospora crassa (strain ATCC 24698 / 74-OR23-1A / CBS 708.71 / DSM 1257 / FGSC 987).
   7967..8183    +  promoter       GAL1 promoter (fragment): S. cerevisiae GAL1; inducible promoter, regulated by Gal4
   8201..9205    +  CDS            BTS1 (sequence withheld): GGPPS_YEAST - Experimental evidence at protein level: Swiss-Prot protein existence level 1. Catalyzes the trans-addition of the 3 molecules of IPP onto DMAPP to form geranylgeranyl pyrophosphate. Required for the membrane attachment of YPT1 and SEC4. May be involved in vesicle trafficking and protein sorting. From Saccharomyces cerevisiae (strain ATCC 204508 / S288c) (Baker's yeast).
   9230..9500    +  terminator     PGK1 terminator: S. cerevisae PGK1; transcription terminator for 3-phosphoglycerate kinase gene
   9516..9552    -  misc_feature   MCS (fragment): pBluescript multiple cloning site
   9565..9583    -  promoter       T3 promoter: promoter for bacteriophage T3 RNA polymerase
   9626..9648    -  protein_bind   lac operator (fragment): The lac repressor binds to the lac operator to inhibit transcription in E. coli. This inhibition can be relieved by adding lactose or isopropyl-β-D-thiogalactopyranoside (IPTG). lac repressor encoded by lacI
   9652..9682    -  promoter       lac promoter: promoter for the E. coli lac operon
   9697..9718    -  protein_bind   CAP binding site: CAP binding activates transcription in the presence of cAMP. E. coli catabolite activator protein
   9731..9823    -  CDS            lacI (fragment): lac repressor; lacI; The lac repressor binds to the lac operator to inhibit transcription in E. coli. This inhibition can be relieved by adding lactose or isopropyl-β-D-thiogalactopyranoside (IPTG).
  10006..10594   -  rep_origin     ori: high-copy-number ColE1/pMB1/pBR322/pUC origin of replication
  10765..11625   -  CDS            AmpR: β-lactamase; bla; confers resistance to ampicillin, carbenicillin, and related antibiotics
  11626..11730   -  promoter       AmpR promoter: bla
  11767..12270   +  misc_feature   CEN/ARS: S. cerevisiae CEN6 centromere fused to an autonomously replicating sequence
  12338..35      +  CDS            rop (fragment) (across the origin): Rop protein, which maintains plasmids at low copy number; rop
