[The description below was written by a language model from this plasmid's Addgene catalogue record and pLannotate feature annotations shown in this document.]
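Description:
pATP416-ptetO7-pphlO6-crtYBI is a 12.3 kb yeast expression plasmid built on the pRS416 shuttle backbone. In Saccharomyces cerevisiae it is maintained as a low-copy centromeric episome through its CEN6/ARS element and selected with the URA3 marker, which can also be counterselected with 5-FOA. In E. coli it replicates from a high-copy ColE1/pUC origin under ampicillin selection. An f1 origin and the pBluescript-type lacZα/MCS remnants with flanking T7 and T3 promoters remain from the parent vector.

The payload is a three-gene carotenoid pathway arranged as separate expression cassettes. crtYB from Xanthophyllomyces dendrorhous encodes the bifunctional phytoene synthase/lycopene cyclase. It sits on the reverse strand under the synthetic ptetO7 promoter and ends in the ADH1 terminator. The annotation shows ptetO7 as seven tet operators, derived from pTRE-Tight, joined to a GAL1 promoter fragment that presumably serves as the core promoter. The X. dendrorhous phytoene desaturase crtI is driven constitutively by the TDH3 (GAP) promoter; the annotation tool labels this ORF by homology to the Neurospora al-1 protein. S. cerevisiae BTS1, the geranylgeranyl diphosphate synthase, is placed under the synthetic pphlO6 promoter. Only the GAL1-derived portion of that promoter is annotated, and the cassette is closed by the PGK1 terminator. Both Xanthophyllomyces genes carry two recorded nucleotide substitutions.

Because precursor supply and phytoene/β-carotene synthesis depend on different inducers, full pathway expression requires both 2,4-diacetylphloroglucinol and doxycycline in yeast that express the transactivators PhlTA and rtTA. These transactivators are not encoded on this plasmid. The construct therefore works as a pigment-based readout for two-input genetic switches in synthetic biology.
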