Addgene plasmid #165976: pATP416-­ptetO7-­pphlO6-­crtYBI
Purpose: Expresses carotenoid biosynthesis gene in response to 2,4-diacetylphloroglucinol and doxycycline in yeast expressing rtTA and PhlTA
Depositing lab: Jun Ishii. Depositing organization: Kobe University. Publication: Robust and flexible platform for directed evolution of yeast genetic switches. Tominaga M, Nozaki K, Umeno D, Ishii J, Kondo A. Nat Commun. 2021 Mar 23;12(1):1846. doi: 10.1038/s41467-021-22134-y. PubMed 33758180.
Backbone
  Vector backbone: pRS416
  Total vector size (bp): 12338
  Vector type: Yeast Expression, Synthetic Biology
  Selectable markers: URA3
Growth in bacteria
  Bacterial resistance: Ampicillin, 100 μg/mL
  Growth temperature: 37°C
  Growth strain: DH5alpha
  Copy number: High Copy
Gene/Insert 1
  Gene/Insert name: Xanthophyllomyces dendrorhous phytoene-beta carotene synthase (crtYB) mRNA, complete cds (alt name: crtYB)
  Species: Xanthophyllomyces dendrorhous
  Insert size (bp): 2022
  Mutation: C66A, C1359T
  GenBank ID: AY177204.1
  Promoter: Synthetic promoter (ptetO7)
  Cloning method: Ligation Independent Cloning
  Sequencing primers: 5′ T7, M13/pUC Forward; 3′ n/a
Gene/Insert 2
  Gene/Insert name: Xanthophyllomyces dendrorhous phytoene desaturase mRNA, complete cds (alt name: CrtI)
  Species: Xanthophyllomyces dendrorhous
  Insert size (bp): 1749
  Mutation: C1281A, G1698A
  GenBank ID: AY177424.1
  Promoter: pTDH3
  Cloning method: Ligation Independent Cloning
  Sequencing primers: 5′ n/a; 3′ n/a
Gene/Insert 3
  Gene/Insert name: BTS1 (alt name: Saccharomyces cerevisiae S288C farnesyltranstransferase (BTS1))
  Species: S. cerevisiae (budding yeast)
  Insert size (bp): 1008
  GenBank ID: NM_001183883.1
  Entrez Gene: BTS1 (a.k.a. YPL069C)
  Promoter: Synthetic promoter (pphlO6)
  Cloning method: Ligation Independent Cloning
  Sequencing primers: 5′ n/a; 3′ M13/pUC Reverse
Resource information
  A portion of this plasmid was derived from a plasmid made by: Tet systems (pTRE-Tight)
Terms and licenses: Academic/Nonprofit Terms; Industry Terms: Not Available to Industry
Depositor comments: A portion of this plasmid (the operator region of ptetO7) was derived from a plasmid (pTRE-Tight, Tet systems).
How to cite: pATP416-­ptetO7-­pphlO6-­crtYBI was a gift from Jun Ishii (Addgene plasmid # 165976 ; http://n2t.net/addgene:165976 ; RRID:Addgene_165976)
